>Addgene plasmid #133469 | pAV0357 | addgene full sequence | sequence record 263766 | Addgene NGS Result
TCGCGCGTTTCGGTGATGACGGTGAAAACCTCTGACACATGCAGCTCCCGGAGACGGTCACAGCTTGTCT
GTAAGCGGATGCCGGGAGCAGACAAGCCCGTCAGGGCGCGTCAGCGGGTGTTGGCGGGTGTCGGGGCTGG
CTTAACTATGCGGCATCAGAGCAGATTGTACTGAGAGTGCACCATAACCGGGGCCTTACGAAGTTAAATT
ATAGGCACAGACATCTTTGGCATTGGAAAGATTTAGTAACAATCATAATGTAGCACTTCTTAAAAAATCT
AATTTTAGAACAAAAAGGCTTAAAAAAGAATGGTTCCGCTCTTTTAAAAAATAGTAAAATGTACAATAGC
AAGGTTTTCGTAGGTCGACGGACATAACAAGGGGAAAGAGAAATAAAGCATGTAAACGTCAATAAAACAT
CTTTGATTCTGGATCAATCATATGCCAAATGAAGAAAAATAGCATTTATAACAACATGAAACCATATTTG
AGACCTTTTAACGATGAAAATTTATTAAATAAAAGATAAAAAAGAAAGAAACCGTTCAAGTTCAATGAAA
ATTTCGTCGTGAAGTAGAAACCAAGATAATGGAAAGGCTTCGCAAAGCCACAAATTTTCCAATAGTCATT
ATAACTGAAGATTAAGGACAGTATACTAGTAAAAATCAAGTGAATTGTGCCTAGGATAGGTAGCTAACGT
GACTGCCACTGAACCTGTGTAGCGTATTAGATCCATCAAGATCCCTTCTGCTCATATCATTGCTGATCTG
TAAATTGACCGCATCAAATTTGATCTCATTTATATCGAGATTGATCTATATTATTTTGCCAATTTGCAGT
ATATAAACTTATTTGATTAAGTTTTTGGTCTCCTTCGCCACGTCTTCATTTTGTTAGTTTAAATTTTTTT
GACTAACTTAGAAAGGGAAGTTTTTAAAAACGTTGAAATACTTTTTCGATTTAAAAATATATATTTAATT
AATTTTCTGTTCCAAAATGGTTGCTCCTCATCTTTGGTTACGTGCTGAAACCAAACCTTTAGAAGAGCGC
AGTGCTTTGACTCCTAGAACTGCCAAGATACTCGCCGATGCTGGATTTCAAATTACCATTGAGCGCTCTT
CCCAACGTGCTTTCAAGGACAAAGAATTTGAGCGCCTTGGTTTCCCCATGGTTCCTGAGGGCTCATGGCG
ACATGCACCTAAGGACGCGTACATTATTGGTCTCAAAGAGCTTCCGGAAAATGATAACAGTCCTTTGAAG
CATACTCATATTCAATTTGCTCATTGCTACAAAAACCAGGAAGGTTGGCGTGAAGTCTTGTCCCGATTCC
CCGCTGGCAATGGTCTTCTATATGATTTGGAATTTTTGCAAGATGACAATGGCAGACGTGTTGCCGCTTT
TGGTTACCACGCTGGTTTTGCTGGATCAGCTATCTCATGTTTAGTTTGGGCACATCAATTATTGCATCCT
AACAAACAATTCCCTGCTATCCGTCCGTTCCCCAACGAAAAATCTTTGGTTCGCCATGTTGCTCGTCAAG
TACGTTTAGCTTTGAAAAAGAATAACAACCAGTATCCTCGTATTCTGGTTATTGGGGCTCTTGGTCGTTG
TGGTACTGGAGCGTGCGATTTAGCATCAAAGATTGGTATTCCCTTCGATAACATTCTTCGCTGGGACATT
AATGAAACTAAGAAGGGTGGTCCCTTTACCGAAATTACGGAATCAGACATATTTGTTAACTGCATTTATC
TGAGCATGCCTATTCCCAAATTCTGTACCGTCGAGTCGTTAAATGTACCTAACCGTAAATTGCGTGTTGT
TTGTGATGTTAGCTGTGACACTACCAATCCTAACAATCCTATTCCAATTTATAATGTAAACACTACATTT
GATCATCCTACAGTTGAGGTTAAAGGTGTCACAACTCCTCCTCCTTTAGAGGTCATTTCTATTGATCATC
TTCCTACTTTATTGCCAAGGGAATCTTCCGAAGCATTTAGTGAAGCTCTAATTCCTAGTCTTTTGGCTTT
GAAGGACGTCGACAATGCTCCCGTTTGGGTCAGAGCTAAAAAACTTTATGAAACCATGGTTCAAAAGCTT
TAAAATAAATGTTATTTAATTTCAAAGTTCCGGGTCCTTTATATTGTTTCACCAAATTATTGAATATTAT
TTTCTCAAAAATTAACTTTAGAATACAATTTAGACGGCATTTTCGATGCTCTGGACATTTTTTCCACGTA
CTTGTTAAATTGTAGCGGTGTTGCATAATACTACCTTTTGATTTGTTATTCACGTTACAATATATATTTG
ACTAATTTAAATATGATAATATACACATTTCTCTGCAAACCTCCTTTATACTTTTCGCCGGTCATTGATT
AATAATTAAGAAACAGGATTTCATCCTGCATTTGCCACTTACCTATATGGTAAATATAAATCTTGAAACT
TTCCCCAATATTTATTGCTTGCTAGGGCGGTGTGAAATACCGCACAGATGCGTAAGGAGAAAATACCGCA
TCAGGAAATTGTAAGCGTTAATATTTTGTTAAAATTCGCGTTAAATTTTTGTTAAATCAGCTCATTTTTT
AACCAATAGGCCGAAATCGGCAAAATCCCTTATAAATCAAAAGAATAGACCGAGATAGGGT
[37 nt withheld, positions 2652-2688]
AAAGAACGTGGACTCCAACGTCAAAGG
[49 nt withheld, positions 2716-2764]
T
[91 nt withheld, positions 2766-2856]
G
[124 nt withheld, positions 2858-2981]
CCATTCGCCATTCAGGCTGCGCAACTGTTGGGAAGGGCGATCGGTGCGGGCCTCTTCGCTATTACGCCAG
CTGGCGAAAGGGGGATGTGCTGCAAGGCGATTAAGTTGGGTAACGCCAGGGTTTTCCCAGTCACGACGTT
GTAAAACGACGGCCAGTGAGCGCGCGTAATACGACTCACTATAGGGCGAATTGGGTACCGGGCCCCCCCT
CGAGGTCGACGGTATCGATAAGCTTGATATCGAATTCCTGCAGCCCGGGGGATCCACTAGTTCTAGAGCG
GCCGCCACCGCGGTGGAGCTCCAGCTTTTGTTCCCTTTAGTGAGGGTTAATTGCGCGCTTGGCGTAATCA
TGGTCATAGCTGTTTCCTGTGTGAAATTGTTATCCGCTCACAATTCCACACAACATACGAGCCGGAAGCA
TAAAGTGTAAAGCCTGGGGTGCCTAATGAGTGAGCTAACTCACATTAATTGCGTTGCGCTCACTGCCCGC
TTTCCAGTCGGGAAACCTGTCGTGCCAGCTGCATTAATGAATCGGCCAACGCGCGGGGAGAGGCGGTTTG
CGTATTGGGCGCTCTTCCGCTTCCTCGCTCACTGACTCGCTGCGCTCGGTCGTTCGGCTGCGGCGAGCGG
TATCAGCTCACTCAAAGGCGGTAATACGGTTATCCACAGAATCAGGGGATAACGCAGGAAAGAACATGTG
AGCAAAAGGCCAGCAAAAGGCCAGGAACCGTAAAAAGGCCGCGTTGCTGGCGTTTTTCCATAGGCTCCGC
CCCCCTGACGAGCATCACAAAAATCGACGCTCAAGTCAGAGGTGGCGAAACCCGACAGGACTATAAAGAT
ACCAGGCGTTTCCCCCTGGAAGCTCCCTCGTGCGCTCTCCTGTTCCGACCCTGCCGCTTACCGGATACCT
GTCCGCCTTTCTCCCTTCGGGAAGCGTGGCGCTTTCTCATAGCTCACGCTGTAGGTATCTCAGTTCGGTG
TAGGTCGTTCGCTCCAAGCTGGGCTGTGTGCACGAACCCCCCGTTCAGCCCGACCGCTGCGCCTTATCCG
GTAACTATCGTCTTGAGTCCAACCCGGTAAGACACGACTTATCGCCACTGGCAGCAGCCACTGGTAACAG
GATTAGCAGAGCGAGGTATGTAGGCGGTGCTACAGAGTTCTTGAAGTGGTGGCCTAACTACGGCTACACT
AGAAGAACAGTATTTGGTATCTGCGCTCTGCTGAAGCCAGTTACCTTCGGAAAAAGAGTTGGTAGCTCTT
GATCCGGCAAACAAACCACCGCTGGTAGCGGTGGTTTTTTTGTTTGCAAGCAGCAGATTACGCGCAGAAA
AAAAGGATCTCAAGAAGATCCTTTGATCTTTTCTACGGGGTCTGACGCTCAGTGGAACGAAAACTCACGT
TAAGGGATTTTGGTCATGAGATTATCAAAAAGGATCTTCACCTAGATCCTTTTAAATTAAAAATGAAGTT
TTAAATCAATCTAAAGTATATATGAGTAAACTTGGTCTGACAGTTACCAATGCTTAATCAGTGAGGCACC
TATCTCAGCGATCTGTCTATTTCGTTCATCCATAGTTGCCTGACTCCCCGTCGTGTAGATAACTACGATA
CGGGAGGGCTTACCATCTGGCCCCAGTGCTGCAATGATACCGCGAGACCCACGCTCACCGGCTCCAGATT
TATCAGCAATAAACCAGCCAGCCGGAAGGGCCGAGCGCAGAAGTGGTCCTGCAACTTTATCCGCCTCCAT
CCAGTCTATTAATTGTTGCCGGGAAGCTAGAGTAAGTAGTTCGCCAGTTAATAGTTTGCGCAACGTTGTT
GCCATTGCTACAGGCATCGTGGTGTCACGCTCGTCGTTTGGTATGGCTTCATTCAGCTCCGGTTCCCAAC
GATCAAGGCGAGTTACATGATCCCCCATGTTGTGCAAAAAAGCGGTTAGCTCCTTCGGTCCTCCGATCGT
TGTCAGAAGTAAGTTGGCCGCAGTGTTATCACTCATGGTTATGGCAGCACTGCATAATTCTCTTACTGTC
ATGCCATCCGTAAGATGCTTTTCTGTGACTGGTGAGTACTCAACCAAGTCATTCTGAGAATAGTGTATGC
GGCGACCGAGTTGCTCTTGCCCGGCGTCAATACGGGATAATACCGCGCCACATAGCAGAACTTTAAAAGT
GCTCATCATTGGAAAACGTTCTTCGGGGCGAAAACTCTCAAGGATCTTACCGCTGTTGAGATCCAGTTCG
ATGTAACCCACTCGTGCACCCAACTGATCTTCAGCATCTTTTACTTTCACCAGCGTTTCTGGGTGAGCAA
AAACAGGAAGGCAAAATGCCGCAAAAAAGGGAATAAGGGCGACACGGAAATGTTGAATACTCATACTCTT
CCTTTTTCAATATTATTGAAGCATTTATCAGGGTTATTGTCTCATGAGCGGATACATATTTGAATGTATT
TAGAAAAATAAACAAATAGGGGTTCCGCGCACATTTCCCCGAAAAGTGCCACCTGACGTCTAAGAAACCA
TTATTATCATGACATTAACCTATAAAAATAGGCGTATCACGAGGCCCTTTCGTC
Features (pLannotate 1.2.2; 16 found; start..end, strand, type, name):
    137..186     +  misc_feature   bom (fragment): basis of mobility region from pBR322
    997..2100    +  CDS            lys3: LYS1_SCHPO - Experimental evidence at protein level: Swiss-Prot protein existence level 1. Catalyzes the NAD(+)-dependent cleavage of saccharopine to L- lysine and 2-oxoglutarate, the final step in the alpha-aminoadipate (AAA) pathway for lysin biosynthesis. From Schizosaccharomyces pombe (strain 972 / ATCC 24843) (Fission yeast).
   2477..2525    +  misc_feature   bom (fragment): basis of mobility region from pBR322
   2553..2981    -  rep_origin     f1 ori (sequence partly withheld): f1 bacteriophage origin of replication; arrow indicates direction of (+) strand synthesis
   2985..3140    -  CDS            lacZα (fragment): LacZα fragment of β-galactosidase; lacZ fragment
   3148..3166    +  promoter       T7 promoter: promoter for bacteriophage T7 RNA polymerase
   3175..3282    -  misc_feature   MCS: pBluescript multiple cloning site
   3295..3313    -  promoter       T3 promoter: promoter for bacteriophage T3 RNA polymerase
   3358..3374    -  protein_bind   lac operator: The lac repressor binds to the lac operator to inhibit transcription in E. coli. This inhibition can be relieved by adding lactose or isopropyl-β-D-thiogalactopyranoside (IPTG). lac repressor encoded by lacI
   3382..3412    -  promoter       lac promoter: promoter for the E. coli lac operon
   3427..3448    -  protein_bind   CAP binding site: CAP binding activates transcription in the presence of cAMP. E. coli catabolite activator protein
   3461..3553    -  CDS            lacI (fragment): lac repressor; lacI; The lac repressor binds to the lac operator to inhibit transcription in E. coli. This inhibition can be relieved by adding lactose or isopropyl-β-D-thiogalactopyranoside (IPTG).
   3736..4324    -  rep_origin     ori: high-copy-number ColE1/pMB1/pBR322/pUC origin of replication
   4495..5355    -  CDS            AmpR: β-lactamase; bla; confers resistance to ampicillin, carbenicillin, and related antibiotics
   5356..5460    -  promoter       AmpR promoter: bla
   5555..35      +  CDS            rop (fragment) (across the origin): Rop protein, which maintains plasmids at low copy number; rop
