[The description below was written by a language model from this plasmid's Addgene catalogue record and pLannotate feature annotations shown in this document.]
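Description:
pAV0357 is an empty-backbone integration vector for the fission yeast Schizosaccharomyces pombe, designed to place cloned sequences stably into the genome at the lys3 locus rather than to replicate episomally. No yeast origin of replication is annotated in the 5,555 nt sequence, which fits that integrative design. In E. coli it is maintained as a high-copy plasmid through a ColE1/pUC-type origin and selected with ampicillin via the β-lactamase gene and its native promoter. An f1 phage origin is also present. Short fragments annotated as bom, rop and lacI appear to be remnants of the parental cloning vectors, not functional elements.

The yeast-specific portion is a lys3 coding sequence, which encodes the saccharopine dehydrogenase that catalyses the last step of lysine biosynthesis. This sequence presumably provides both the homology for targeting and a lysine-prototrophy selection in a lys3 mutant host, although the record does not spell out the selection scheme. The backbone name refers to BstZ17I, suggesting this enzyme is used to linearise the plasmid before transformation, but that too is not stated explicitly.

The plasmid carries no insert. Cargo is introduced through a pBluescript-type multiple cloning site flanked by T7 and T3 promoters and embedded in a lacZα fragment downstream of the lac promoter, operator and CAP site. No yeast promoter, terminator, tag or reporter is annotated, so users must supply a complete expression cassette. The vector belongs to a toolbox of stable S. pombe integration vectors and serves as a starting scaffold for single-copy genomic expression constructs.
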