Addgene plasmid #133469: pAV0357
Purpose: (Empty Backbone) Integration into fission yeast genome at lys3 locus
Depositing lab: Sophie Martin. Depositing organization: Universite de Lausanne (UNIL). Publication: A toolbox of stable integration vectors in the fission yeast Schizosaccharomyces pombe. Vjestica A, Marek M, Nkosi PJ, Merlini L, Liu G, Berard M, Billault-Chaumartin I, Martin SG. J Cell Sci. 2020 Jan 8;133(1). pii: jcs.240754. doi: 10.1242/jcs.240754. PubMed 31801797.
Backbone
  Vector backbone: pLys3BstZ17I(pAV0357)
  Vector type: Yeast Expression
Growth in bacteria
  Bacterial resistance: Ampicillin, 100 μg/mL
  Growth temperature: 37°C
  Growth strain: DH5alpha
  Copy number: High Copy
Gene/Insert
  Gene/Insert name: None
Terms and licenses: Academic/Nonprofit Terms; Industry Terms: Not Available to Industry
Depositor comments: Please see the Resource Information section for an annotated Genbank file.
How to cite: pAV0357 was a gift from Sophie Martin (Addgene plasmid # 133469 ; http://n2t.net/addgene:133469 ; RRID:Addgene_133469)
